>Addgene plasmid #161412 | pDONR221-SLC9A4_STOP | addgene full sequence | sequence record 345429 | Addgene NGS Result
CAAATAATGATTTTATTTTGACTGATAGTGACCTGTTCGTTGCAACACATTGATGAGCAATGCTTTTTTA
TAATGCCAACTTTGTACAAAAAAGCAGGCTCCACCATGGCCCTGCAGATGTTCGTGACCTACTCTCCCTG
GAACTGCCTGCTGCTGCTGGTGGCCCTGGAGTGTAGCGAGGCCAGCTCCGATCTGAACGAGTCTGCCAAT
AGCACAGCCCAGTATGCCAGCAATGCATGGTTCGCAGCAGCATCTAGCGAGCCAGAGGAGGGCATCTCCG
TGTTTGAGCTGGATTACGACTATGTGCAGATCCCCTACGAGGTGACCCTGTGGATCCTGCTGGCCTCTCT
GGCCAAGATCGGCTTCCACCTGTATCACAGGCTGCCTGGCCTGATGCCAGAGAGCTGCCTGCTGATCCTG
GTGGGCGCCCTGGTGGGAGGCATCATCTTTGGCACCGATCACAAGTCCCCCCCTGTGATGGACTCCTCTA
TCTACTTCCTGTATCTGCTGCCACCAATCGTGCTGGAGGGAGGATACTTTATGCCCACACGCCCTTTCTT
TGAGAACATCGGCTCCATCCTGTGGTGGGCCGTGCTGGGCGCCCTGATCAATGCACTGGGCATCGGCCTG
TCTCTGTATCTGATCTGTCAGGTGAAGGCCTTCGGCCTGGGCGATGTGAACCTGCTGCAGAATCTGCTGT
TTGGCTCCCTGATCTCTGCCGTGGACCCTGTGGCCGTGCTGGCCGTGTTCGAGGAGGCACGGGTGAACGA
GCAGCTGTACATGATGATCTTTGGCGAGGCCCTGCTGAACGACGGCATCACCGTGGTGCTGTATAATATG
CTGATCGCCTTCACCAAGATGCACAAGTTTGAGGATATCGAGACAGTGGACATCCTGGCAGGATGCGCAA
GGTTCATCGTGGTGGGACTGGGAGGCGTGCTGTTTGGCATCGTGTTCGGCTTTATCTCCGCCTTCATCAC
CCGCTTTACACAGAACATCTCTGCCATCGAGCCCCTGATCGTGTTCATGTTTAGCTACCTGTCCTATCTG
GCAGCAGAGACCCTGTACCTGTCCGGAATCCTGGCAATCACCGCATGTGCAGTGACAATGAAGAAGTATG
TGGAGGAGAACGTGAGCCAGACAAGCTACACCACAATCAAGTATTTCATGAAGATGCTGAGCTCCGTGAG
CGAGACCCTGATCTTCATCTTTATGGGCGTGTCCACAGTGGGCAAGAACCACGAGTGGAATTGGGCCTTC
ATCTGCTTTACCCTGGCCTTTTGTCAGATCTGGCGGGCCATCAGCGTGTTCGCCCTGTTTTACATCAGCA
ACCAGTTCAGAACATTCCCTTTTTCTATCAAGGATCAGTGCATCATCTTTTATAGCGGCGTGAGGGGAGC
AGGATCTTTCAGCCTGGCCTTTCTGCTGCCTCTGAGCCTGTTCCCACGCAAGAAGATGTTTGTGACCGCC
ACACTGGTGGTCATCTACTTCACCGTGTTCATCCAGGGCATCACAGTGGGCCCACTGGTGCGGTATCTGG
ACGTGAAGAAGACCAACAAGAAGGAGTCCATCAATGAGGAGCTGCACATCAGACTGATGGATCACCTGAA
GGCAGGAATCGAGGACGTGTGCGGACACTGGAGCCACTACCAGGTGAGGGATAAGTTCAAGAAGTTTGAC
CACAGGTATCTGCGCAAGATCCTGATCCGCAAGAATCTGCCCAAGTCTAGCATCGTGTCCCTGTACAAGA
AGCTGGAGATGAAGCAGGCCATCGAGATGGTGGAGACCGGCATCCTGTCCTCTACAGCCTTCAGCATCCC
CCACCAGGCCCAGAGGATCCAGGGCATCAAGCGCCTGTCTCCTGAGGATGTGGAGAGCATCAGAGACATC
CTGACCTCTAACATGTACCAGGTGCGGCAGAGAACACTGAGCTACAACAAGTATAATCTGAAGCCTCAGA
CCTCCGAGAAGCAGGCCAAGGAGATCCTGATCCGGAGACAGAATACACTGAGGGAGTCCATGCGCAAGGG
ACACTCTCTGCCATGGGGCAAGCCTGCAGGAACCAAGAACATCCGGTACCTGTCCTACCCATATGGCAAT
CCCCAGTCTGCCGGAAGGGATACCAGAGCAGCAGGCTTCAGCGACGATGACAGCTCCGACCCAGGCTCCC
CCTCTATCACATTTTCCGCCTGCTCTAGAATCGGCTCCCTGCAGAAGCAGGAGGCCCAGGAGATCATCCC
AATGAAGTCTCTGCACAGGGGCCGCAAGGCCTTCAGCTTTGGCTACCAGCGGAACACCTCCCAGGAGGAG
TATCTGGGAGGCGTGAGGAGGGTGGCCCTGAGACCTAAGCCACTGTTCCACGCAGTGGATGAGGAGGGAG
AGAGCGGAGGAGAGTCCGAGGGCAAGGCAAGCCTGGTGGAGGTGCGGTCCAGATGGACAGCAGATCACGG
ACACGGAAGGGACCACCACAGAAGCCACTCCCCCCTGCTGCAGAAGAAGTAAGACCCAGCTTTCTTGTAC
AAAGTTGGCATTATAAGAAAGCATTGCTTATCAATTTGTTGCAACGAACAGGTCACTATCAGTCAAAATA
AAATCATTATTTGCCATCCAGCTGATATCCCCTATAGTGAGTCGTATTACATGGTCATAGCTGTTTCCTG
GCAGCTCTGGCCCGTGTCTCAAAATCTCTGATGTTACATTGCACAAGATAAAAATATATCATCATGAACA
ATAAAACTGTCTGCTTACATAAACAGTAATACAAGGGGTGTTATGAGCCATATTCAACGGGAAACGTCGA
GGCCGCGATTAAATTCCAACATGGATGCTGATTTATATGGGTATAAATGGGCTCGCGATAATGTCGGGCA
ATCAGGTGCGACAATCTATCGCTTGTATGGGAAGCCCGATGCGCCAGAGTTGTTTCTGAAACATGGCAAA
GGTAGCGTTGCCAATGATGTTACAGATGAGATGGTCAGACTAAACTGGCTGACGGAATTTATGCCTCTTC
CGACCATCAAGCATTTTATCCGTACTCCTGATGATGCATGGTTACTCACCACTGCGATCCCCGGAAAAAC
AGCATTCCAGGTATTAGAAGAATATCCTGATTCAGGTGAAAATATTGTTGATGCGCTGGCAGTGTTCCTG
CGCCGGTTGCATTCGATTCCTGTTTGTAATTGTCCTTTTAACAGCGATCGCGTATTTCGTCTCGCTCAGG
CGCAATCACGAATGAATAACGGTTTGGTTGATGCGAGTGATTTTGATGACGAGCGTAATGGCTGGCCTGT
TGAACAAGTCTGGAAAGAAATGCATAAACTTTTGCCATTCTCACCGGATTCAGTCGTCACTCATGGTGAT
TTCTCACTTGATAACCTTATTTTTGACGAGGGGAAATTAATAGGTTGTATTGATGTTGGACGAGTCGGAA
TCGCAGACCGATACCAGGATCTTGCCATCCTATGGAACTGCCTCGGTGAGTTTTCTCCTTCATTACAGAA
ACGGCTTTTTCAAAAATATGGTATTGATAATCCTGATATGAATAAATTGCAGTTTCATTTGATGCTCGAT
GAGTTTTTCTAATCAGAATTGGTTAATTGGTTGTAACACTGGCAGAGCATTACGCTGACTTGACGGGACG
GCGCAAGCTCATGACCAAAATCCCTTAACGTGAGTTACGCGTCGTTCCACTGAGCGTCAGACCCCGTAGA
AAAGATCAAAGGATCTTCTTGAGATCCTTTTTTTCTGCGCGTAATCTGCTGCTTGCAAACAAAAAAACCA
CCGCTACCAGCGGTGGTTTGTTTGCCGGATCAAGAGCTACCAACTCTTTTTCCGAAGGTAACTGGCTTCA
GCAGAGCGCAGATACCAAATACTGTTCTTCTAGTGTAGCCGTAGTTAGGCCACCACTTCAAGAACTCTGT
AGCACCGCCTACATACCTCGCTCTGCTAATCCTGTTACCAGTGGCTGCTGCCAGTGGCGATAAGTCGTGT
CTTACCGGGTTGGACTCAAGACGATAGTTACCGGATAAGGCGCAGCGGTCGGGCTGAACGGGGGGTTCGT
GCACACAGCCCAGCTTGGAGCGAACGACCTACACCGAACTGAGATACCTACAGCGTGAGCTATGAGAAAG
CGCCACGCTTCCCGAAGGGAGAAAGGCGGACAGGTATCCGGTAAGCGGCAGGGTCGGAACAGGAGAGCGC
ACGAGGGAGCTTCCAGGGGGAAACGCCTGGTATCTTTATAGTCCTGTCGGGTTTCGCCACCTCTGACTTG
AGCGTCGATTTTTGTGATGCTCGTCAGGGGGGCGGAGCCTATGGAAAAACGCCAGCAACGCGGCCTTTTT
ACGGTTCCTGGCCTTTTGCTGGCCTTTTGCTCACATGTTCTTTCCTGCGTTATCCCCTGATTCTGTGGAT
AACCGTATTACCGCCTTTGAGTGAGCTGATACCGCTCGCCGCAGCCGAACGACCGAGCGCAGCGAGTCAG
TGAGCGAGGAAGCGGAAGAGCGCCCAATACGCAAACCGCCTCTCCCCGCGCGTTGGCCGATTCATTAATG
CAGCTGGCACGACAGGTTTCCCGACTGGAAAGCGGGCAGTGAGCGCAACGCAATTAATACGCGTACCGCT
AGCCAGGAAGAGTTTGTAGAAACGCAAAAAGGCCATCCGTCAGGATGGCCTTCTGCTTAGTTTGATGCCT
GGCAGTTTATGGCGGGCGTCCTGCCCGCCACCCTCCGGGCCGTTGCTTCACAACGTTCAAATCCGCTCCC
GGCGGATTTGTCCTACTCAGGAGAGCGTTCACCGACAAACAACAGATAAAACGAAAGGCCCAGTCTTCCG
ACTGAGCCTTTCGTTTTATTTGATGCCTGGCAGTTCCCTACTCTCGCGTTAACGCTAGCATGGATGTTTT
CCCAGTCACGACGTTGTAAAACGACGGCCAGTCTTAAGCTCGGGCCC
Features (pLannotate 1.2.2; 10 found; start..end, strand, type, name):
      1..100     +  protein_bind   attL1: mutant version of attL; recombination site for the Gateway® LR reaction LR Clonase™
    106..2499    +  CDS            SLC9A4: SL9A4_HUMAN - Also known as NHE4. Experimental evidence at transcript level: Swiss-Prot protein existence level 2. Involved in pH regulation to eliminate acids generated by active metabolism or to counter adverse environmental conditions. Major proton extruding system driven by the inward sodium ion chemical gradient. Plays an important role in signal transduction. May play a specialized role in the kidney in rectifying cell volume in response to extreme fluctuations of hyperosmolar-stimulated cell shrinkage. Is relatively amiloride and ethylisopropylamiloride (EIPA) insensitive. Can be activa
   2504..2603    -  protein_bind   attL2: mutant version of attL; recombination site for the Gateway® LR reaction LR Clonase™
   2621..2639    -  promoter       T7 promoter: promoter for bacteriophage T7 RNA polymerase
   2773..3582    +  CDS            KanR: aminoglycoside phosphotransferase; aph(3')-Ia; confers resistance to kanamycin in bacteria or G418 (Geneticin®) in eukaryotes
   3729..4317    +  rep_origin     ori: high-copy-number ColE1/pMB1/pBR322/pUC origin of replication
   4500..4592    +  CDS            lacI (fragment): lac repressor; lacI; The lac repressor binds to the lac operator to inhibit transcription in E. coli. This inhibition can be relieved by adding lactose or isopropyl-β-D-thiogalactopyranoside (IPTG).
   4647..4674    -  terminator     rrnB T2 terminator: transcription terminator T2 from the E. coli rrnB gene
   4806..4849    +  terminator     rrnB T1 terminator: Escherichia coli rrnB; transcription terminator T1 from the E. coli rrnB gene
   4896..4932    -  CDS            lacZα (fragment): LacZα fragment of β-galactosidase; lacZ fragment
