[The description below was written by a language model from this plasmid's Addgene catalogue record and pLannotate feature annotations shown in this document.]
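Description:
pDONR221-SLC9A4_STOP is a Gateway entry clone built on the pDONR221 backbone, carrying a codon-optimized open reading frame for human SLC9A4 (also known as NHE4), a sodium/proton exchanger of the solute carrier family that uses the inward sodium gradient to extrude protons and contributes to pH and cell-volume regulation. The sequenced plasmid is about 4.9 kb, with the roughly 2.4 kb ORF flanked by attL1 and attL2 sites. These sites allow directional transfer of the insert by LR recombination into any attR-containing destination vector. Although the catalogue lists the vector type as mammalian expression, the feature table shows no eukaryotic promoter or polyadenylation signal upstream or downstream of the ORF, so expression in mammalian cells depends on the destination vector chosen. The only annotated promoter is a T7 promoter just outside attL2, oriented towards the insert on the opposite strand.

The plasmid is maintained in E. coli through a high-copy ColE1/pUC-type origin and selected with kanamycin via the aph(3')-Ia resistance gene. The rrnB T1 and T2 terminators upstream of attL1 insulate the cloning region from read-through transcription, and short lacI and lacZα fragments are backbone remnants without an apparent function here. M13 forward and reverse primer sites flank the insert for sequence verification.

The defining feature of this version is the stop codon retained at the end of the ORF, which makes it suited to producing untagged or N-terminally tagged protein after subcloning. A companion clone without the stop codon exists for C-terminal fusions. The construct belongs to a consortium-generated collection of SLC transporter clones intended to support functional studies and drug discovery.
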