Addgene plasmid #161412: pDONR221-SLC9A4_STOP
Purpose: Gateway entry clone with codon-optimized ORF sequence for subcloning into custom expression vectors. Contains a STOP codon at the end of the codon-optimized ORF sequence.
Depositing lab: RESOLUTE Consortium & Giulio Superti-Furga. Depositing organization: CeMM Research Center for Molecular Medicine. Publication: The RESOLUTE consortium: unlocking SLC transporters for drug discovery. Superti-Furga G, Lackner D, Wiedmer T, Ingles-Prieto A, Barbosa B, Girardi E, Goldmann U, Gurtl B, Klavins K, Klimek C, Lindinger S, Lineiro-Retes E, Muller AC, Onstein S, Redinger G, Reil D, Sedlyarov V, Wolf G, Crawford M, Everley R, ... Steppan CM. Nat Rev Drug Discov. 2020 Jul;19(7):429-430. doi: 10.1038/d41573-020-00056-6. PubMed 32265506.
Backbone
  Vector backbone: pDONR221
  Backbone manufacturer: ThermoFisher Scientific
  Backbone size w/o insert (bp): 2550
  Vector type: Mammalian Expression
Growth in bacteria
  Bacterial resistance: Kanamycin, 50 μg/mL
  Growth temperature: 37°C
  Growth strain: NEB Stable
  Copy number: High Copy
Gene/Insert
  Gene/Insert name: SLC9A4 (alt name: NHE4)
  Species: H. sapiens (human)
  Insert size (bp): 2397
  Entrez Gene: SLC9A4 (a.k.a. NHE4, DKFZp313B031)
  Cloning method: Gateway Cloning
  Sequencing primers: 5′ M13-fwd; 3′ M13-rev
Terms and licenses: Academic/Nonprofit Terms; Industry Terms
Depositor comments: This plasmid contains a STOP codon at the end of the codon-optimized ORF. For the version of this plasmid that does not contain a STOP codon, please see Addgene plasmid 132246 For more information on the full Resolute plasmid collection, please see www.addgene.org/depositor-collections/re-solute/. Please provide your feedback on this plasmid to the RESOLUTE consortium by filling out their RESOLUTE repository feedback form: https://forms.office.com/Pages/ResponsePage.aspx?id=0e05yklzmkS7rjFGQL4N7z4feCLQvEJAmVcOCM_u885UN1JJRko0Ukg4TVQwNTZLOUxPQVJWT1NHUCQlQCN0PWcu
How to cite: pDONR221-SLC9A4_STOP was a gift from RESOLUTE Consortium & Giulio Superti-Furga (Addgene plasmid # 161412 ; http://n2t.net/addgene:161412 ; RRID:Addgene_161412)
