>Addgene plasmid #161412 | pDONR221-SLC9A4_STOP | depositor partial sequence | sequence record 312759 | Codon-optimized ORF of SLC9A4
ATGGCCCTGCAGATGTTCGTGACCTACTCTCCCTGGAACTGCCTGCTGCTGCTGGTGGCCCTGGAGTGTA
GCGAGGCCAGCTCCGATCTGAACGAGTCTGCCAATAGCACAGCCCAGTATGCCAGCAATGCATGGTTCGC
AGCAGCATCTAGCGAGCCAGAGGAGGGCATCTCCGTGTTTGAGCTGGATTACGACTATGTGCAGATCCCC
TACGAGGTGACCCTGTGGATCCTGCTGGCCTCTCTGGCCAAGATCGGCTTCCACCTGTATCACAGGCTGC
CTGGCCTGATGCCAGAGAGCTGCCTGCTGATCCTGGTGGGCGCCCTGGTGGGAGGCATCATCTTTGGCAC
CGATCACAAGTCCCCCCCTGTGATGGACTCCTCTATCTACTTCCTGTATCTGCTGCCACCAATCGTGCTG
GAGGGAGGATACTTTATGCCCACACGCCCTTTCTTTGAGAACATCGGCTCCATCCTGTGGTGGGCCGTGC
TGGGCGCCCTGATCAATGCACTGGGCATCGGCCTGTCTCTGTATCTGATCTGTCAGGTGAAGGCCTTCGG
CCTGGGCGATGTGAACCTGCTGCAGAATCTGCTGTTTGGCTCCCTGATCTCTGCCGTGGACCCTGTGGCC
GTGCTGGCCGTGTTCGAGGAGGCACGGGTGAACGAGCAGCTGTACATGATGATCTTTGGCGAGGCCCTGC
TGAACGACGGCATCACCGTGGTGCTGTATAATATGCTGATCGCCTTCACCAAGATGCACAAGTTTGAGGA
TATCGAGACAGTGGACATCCTGGCAGGATGCGCAAGGTTCATCGTGGTGGGACTGGGAGGCGTGCTGTTT
GGCATCGTGTTCGGCTTTATCTCCGCCTTCATCACCCGCTTTACACAGAACATCTCTGCCATCGAGCCCC
TGATCGTGTTCATGTTTAGCTACCTGTCCTATCTGGCAGCAGAGACCCTGTACCTGTCCGGAATCCTGGC
AATCACCGCATGTGCAGTGACAATGAAGAAGTATGTGGAGGAGAACGTGAGCCAGACAAGCTACACCACA
ATCAAGTATTTCATGAAGATGCTGAGCTCCGTGAGCGAGACCCTGATCTTCATCTTTATGGGCGTGTCCA
CAGTGGGCAAGAACCACGAGTGGAATTGGGCCTTCATCTGCTTTACCCTGGCCTTTTGTCAGATCTGGCG
GGCCATCAGCGTGTTCGCCCTGTTTTACATCAGCAACCAGTTCAGAACATTCCCTTTTTCTATCAAGGAT
CAGTGCATCATCTTTTATAGCGGCGTGAGGGGAGCAGGATCTTTCAGCCTGGCCTTTCTGCTGCCTCTGA
GCCTGTTCCCACGCAAGAAGATGTTTGTGACCGCCACACTGGTGGTCATCTACTTCACCGTGTTCATCCA
GGGCATCACAGTGGGCCCACTGGTGCGGTATCTGGACGTGAAGAAGACCAACAAGAAGGAGTCCATCAAT
GAGGAGCTGCACATCAGACTGATGGATCACCTGAAGGCAGGAATCGAGGACGTGTGCGGACACTGGAGCC
ACTACCAGGTGAGGGATAAGTTCAAGAAGTTTGACCACAGGTATCTGCGCAAGATCCTGATCCGCAAGAA
TCTGCCCAAGTCTAGCATCGTGTCCCTGTACAAGAAGCTGGAGATGAAGCAGGCCATCGAGATGGTGGAG
ACCGGCATCCTGTCCTCTACAGCCTTCAGCATCCCCCACCAGGCCCAGAGGATCCAGGGCATCAAGCGCC
TGTCTCCTGAGGATGTGGAGAGCATCAGAGACATCCTGACCTCTAACATGTACCAGGTGCGGCAGAGAAC
ACTGAGCTACAACAAGTATAATCTGAAGCCTCAGACCTCCGAGAAGCAGGCCAAGGAGATCCTGATCCGG
AGACAGAATACACTGAGGGAGTCCATGCGCAAGGGACACTCTCTGCCATGGGGCAAGCCTGCAGGAACCA
AGAACATCCGGTACCTGTCCTACCCATATGGCAATCCCCAGTCTGCCGGAAGGGATACCAGAGCAGCAGG
CTTCAGCGACGATGACAGCTCCGACCCAGGCTCCCCCTCTATCACATTTTCCGCCTGCTCTAGAATCGGC
TCCCTGCAGAAGCAGGAGGCCCAGGAGATCATCCCAATGAAGTCTCTGCACAGGGGCCGCAAGGCCTTCA
GCTTTGGCTACCAGCGGAACACCTCCCAGGAGGAGTATCTGGGAGGCGTGAGGAGGGTGGCCCTGAGACC
TAAGCCACTGTTCCACGCAGTGGATGAGGAGGGAGAGAGCGGAGGAGAGTCCGAGGGCAAGGCAAGCCTG
GTGGAGGTGCGGTCCAGATGGACAGCAGATCACGGACACGGAAGGGACCACCACAGAAGCCACTCCCCCC
TGCTGCAGAAGAAGTAA
